Addgene plasmid #170632: pAra-tns
Purpose: Expression of CRISPR-associated transposases
Depositing lab: Sheng Yang. Depositing organization: CAS Center for Excellence in Molecular Plant Sciences ("CEMPS"). Publication: Programming Cells by Multicopy Chromosomal Integration Using CRISPR-Associated Transposases. Zhang Y, Yang J, Yang S, Zhang J, Chen J, Tao R, Jiang Y, Yang J, Yang S. CRISPR J. 2021 Jun;4(3):350-359. doi: 10.1089/crispr.2021.0018. PubMed 34152213.
Backbone
  Vector backbone: pCOLADuet-1
  Vector type: Bacterial Expression
Growth in bacteria
  Bacterial resistance: Kanamycin, 50 μg/mL
  Growth temperature: 37°C
  Growth strain: DH5alpha
  Copy number: High Copy
Gene/Insert
  Gene/Insert name: VchTnsABC
  Species: Vibrio cholera
  Cloning method: Gibson Cloning
Terms and licenses: Academic/Nonprofit Terms; Industry Terms: Not Available to Industry
How to cite: pAra-tns was a gift from Sheng Yang (Addgene plasmid # 170632 ; http://n2t.net/addgene:170632 ; RRID:Addgene_170632)
