[The description below was written by a language model from this plasmid's Addgene catalogue record and pLannotate feature annotations shown in this document.]
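Description:
pAra-tns is a bacterial expression plasmid built on the pCOLADuet-1 backbone for producing CRISPR-associated transposase proteins in E. coli. It replicates from the ColA origin, which is compatible with other common plasmid origins and so allows the construct to be maintained alongside partner plasmids in the same cell. It is selected with kanamycin through an aminoglycoside phosphotransferase (KanR) gene driven by a bla-type promoter. The repository lists it as high copy. The sequenced record is 7,748 nt.

The stated insert is VchTnsABC, the TnsA, TnsB and TnsC transposition proteins from Vibrio cholerae, assembled by Gibson cloning. The automated annotation does not label these genes, but an unannotated stretch of about 3.5 kb lies between a T7 gene 10 ribosome binding site and the T7 terminator, which is where the tnsABC coding region would be expected to sit. Although the plasmid name suggests arabinose control, the feature table shows no araC or araBAD promoter. Instead it identifies a rhamnose-inducible system: the rhaB promoter directly upstream of the RBS, with the regulators rhaS and rhaR encoded divergently and a CAP binding site nearby. That arrangement would give L-rhamnose induction and glucose repression; the record does not explain the discrepancy with the name. The short TcR and SET1 fragments appear to be cloning remnants or chance matches rather than functional parts.

According to the associated publication title, the plasmid belongs to a system for multicopy chromosomal integration using CRISPR-associated transposases. It would presumably supply the transposase proteins, while the guide RNA machinery and donor DNA are provided from other constructs.
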