Features (pLannotate 1.2.2; 12 found; start..end, strand, type, name):
    187..251     -  CDS            TcR (fragment): tetracycline efflux protein; tet; confers resistance to tetracycline
    266..287     -  protein_bind   CAP binding site: CAP binding activates transcription in the presence of cAMP. E. coli catabolite activator protein
    417..1265    -  CDS            rhaR: transcriptional activator of rhaR and rhaS; E. coli rhaR; needed for rhamnose-dependent activation of the rhaB promoter
   1339..2175    -  CDS            rhaS: positive regulator of the rhaB promoter; E. coli rhaS; activated by L-rhamnose
   2321..2439    +  promoter       rhaB promoter: promoter of the E. coli rhaBAD operon, conferring tight induction with L-rhamnose and repression with D-glucose in the presence of RhaR and RhaS (Giacalone et al., 2006)
   2454..2476    +  RBS            RBS: efficient ribosome binding site from bacteriophage T7 gene 10 (Olins and Rangwala, 1989)
   5988..6005    +  CDS            SET1 (fragment): solubility-enhancement tag derived from T7 phage gene 10B
   6013..6060    +  terminator     T7 terminator: transcription terminator for bacteriophage T7 RNA polymerase
   6224..6281    +  promoter       AmpR promoter (fragment): bla
   6290..7105    -  CDS            KanR: aminoglycoside phosphotransferase; aph(3')-Ia; confers resistance to kanamycin in bacteria or G418 (Geneticin®) in eukaryotes
   7106..7197    -  promoter       AmpR promoter: bla
   7215..102     -  rep_origin     ColA ori (across the origin): Plasmids containing the ColA origin of replication can be propagated in E. coli cells that contain additional plasmids with compatible origins.
>Addgene plasmid #170632 | pAra-tns | addgene full sequence | sequence record 338903 | Addgene NGS Result
CGATCAAACCGCCTCCCCAGGCGGTTTTTTCGTTTACAGAGCAGGAGATTACGACGATCGTAAAAGGATC
TCAAGAAGATCCTTTACGGATTCCCGACACCATCACTCTAGATTTCAGTGCAATTTATCTCTTCAAATGT
AGCACCTGAAGTCAGCCCCATACGATATAAGTTGTAATTCTCATGTTAGTCATGCCCCGCGCCCACCGGA
AGGAGCTGACTGGGTTGAAGGCTCTCAAGGGCATCGGTCGAGATCCCGGTGCCTAATGAGTGAGCTAACT
TACATTAATTGCGTTGCGCGTTCTTATGGCTCTTGTATCTATCAGTGAAGCATCAAGACTAACAAACAAA
AGTAGAACAACTGTTCACCGTTACATATCAAAGGGAAAACTGTCCATACCCATGGGGCATGGCGAATTAA
TCTTTCTGCGAATTGAGATGACGCCACTGGCTGGGCGTCATCCCGGTTTCCCGGGTAAACACCACCGAAA
AATAGTTACTATCTTCAAAGCCACATTCGGTCGAAATATCACTGATTAACAGGCGGCTATGCTGGAGAAG
ATATTGCGCATGACACACTCTGACCTGTCGCAGATATTGATTGATGGTCATTCCAGTCTGCTGGCGAAAT
TGCTGACGCAAAACGCGCTCACTGCACGATGCCTCATCACAAAATTTATCCAGCGCAAAGGGACTTTTCA
GGCTAGCCGCCAGCCGGGTAATCAGCTTATCCAGCAACGTTTCGCTGGATGTTGGCGGCAACGAATCACT
GGTGTAACGATGGCGATTCAGCAACATCACCAACTGCCCGAACAGCAACTCAGCCATTTCGTTAGCAAAC
GGCACATGCTGACTACTTTCATGCTCAAGCTGACCGATAACCTGCCGCGCCTGCGCCATCCCCATGCTAC
CTAAGCGCCAGTGTGGTTGCCCTGCGCTGGCGTTAAATCCCGGAATCGCCCCCTGCCAGTCAAGATTCAG
CTTCAGACGCTCCGGGCAATAAATAATATTCTGCAAAACCAGATCGTTAACGGAAGCGTAGGAGTGTTTA
TCGTCAGCATGAATGTAAAAGAGATCGCCACGGGTAATGCGATAAGGGCGATCGTTGAGTACATGCAGGC
CATTACCGCGCCAGACAATCACCAGCTCACAAAAATCATGTGTATGTTCAGCAAAGACATCTTGCGGATA
ACGGTCAGCCACAGCGACTGCCTGCTGGTCGCTGGCAAAAAAATCATCTTTGAGAAGTTTTAACTGATGC
GCCACCGTGGCTACCTCGGCCAGAGAACGAAGTTGATTATTCGCAATATGGCGTACAAATACGTTGAGAA
GATTCGCGTTATTGCAGAAAGCCATCCCGTCCCTGGCGAATATCACGCGGTGACCAGTTAAACTCTCGGC
GAAAAAGCGTCGAAAAGTGGTTACTGTCGCTGAATCCACAGCGATAGGCGATGTCAGTAACGCTGGCCTC
GCTGTGGCGTAGCAGATGTCGGGCTTTCATCAGTCGCAGGCGGTTCAGGTATCGCTGAGGCGTCAGTCCC
GTTTGCTGCTTAAGCTGCCGATGTAGCGTACGCAGTGAAAGAGAAAATTGATCCGCCACGGCATCCCAAT
TCACCTCATCGGCAAAATGGTCCTCCAGCCAGGCCAGAAGCAAGTTGAGACGTGATGCGCTGTTTTCCAG
GTTCTCCTGCAAACTGCTTTTACGCAGCAAGAGCAGTAATTGCATAAACAAGATCTCGCGACTGGCGGTC
GAGGGTAAATCATTTTCCCCTTCCTGCTGTTCCATCTGTGCAACCAGCTGTCGCACCTGCTGCAATACGC
TGTGGTTAACGCGCCAGTGAGACGGATACTGCCCATCCAGCTCTTGTGGCAGCAACTGATTCAGCCCGGC
GAGAAACTGAAATCGATCCGGCGAGCGATACAGCACATTGGTCAGACACAGATTATCGGTATGTTCATAC
AGATGCCGATCATGATCGCGTACGAAACAGACCGTGCCACCGGTGATGGTATAGGGCTGCCCATTAAACA
CATGAATACCCGTGCCATGTTCGACAATCACAATTTCATGAAAATCATGATGATGTTCAGGAAAATCCGC
CTGCGGGAGCCGGGGTTCTATCGCCACGGACGCGTTACCAGACGGAAAAAAATCCACACTATGTAATACG
GTCATACTGGCCTCCTGATGTCGTCAACACGGCGAAATAGTAATCACGAGGTCAGGTTCTTACCTTAAAT
TTTCGACGGAAAACCACGTAAAAAACGTCGATTTTTCAAGATACAGCGTGAATTTTCAGGAAATGCGGTG
AGCATCACATCACCACAATTCAGCAAATTGTGAACATCATCACGTTCATCTTTCCCTGGTTGCCAATGGC
CCATTTTCCTGTCAGTAACGAGAAGGTCGCGAATTCAGGCGCTTTTTAGACTGGTCGTACCTGTAGAAAT
AATTTTGTTTAACTTTAATAAGGAGATATACCATGGCGACAAGTTTACCTACGCCCTCAGCAATTACGAC
TTCGGCGTTAGAGTATGCATTCCATACTCCCGCTCGCAATCTAACGAAATCTCGCGGAAAAAACATTCAT
CGTTATGTCAGTGTAAAGATGAGTAAGAGGATTACGGTAGAATCTACTCTAGAGTGTGATGCCTGCTATC
ACTTTGATTTTGAGCCAAGTATTGTTCGCTTTTGCGCTCAACCGATTCGATTTTTATATTATCTCAATGG
TCAGTCTCACTCCTATGTTCCTGACTTTCTAGTTCAATTTGATACCAACGAGTTTGTTCTATATGAAGTA
AAGTCAGCTTATGCTAAGAACAAACCTGATTTTGATGTTGAATGGGAGGCGAAAGTAAAAGCAGCAACTG
AACTAGGGCTAGAATTGGAGCTTGTTGAAGAGAGTGATATTAGGGATACGGTTGTATTAAATAATCTTAA
GCGCATGCATCGTTATGCTTCGAAAGATGAGCTGAATAACGTACATAACTCTCTCTTAAAAATAATAAAG
TACAATGGCGCCCAATCTGCAAGATGCTTGGGAGAACAGTTGGGTTTAAAAGGCCGAACTGTTTTACCAA
TTTTGTGCGATTTGCTGTCAAGGTGTTTACTCGATACACGTTTGGATAAGCCTCTATCTCTTGAATCTCG
ATTTGAGTTGGCCAGTTATGGCTAAGAAAGGGTTCTCAAGTTTCCATAGAAAAGCAGTCTCTTCCCAAGA
TACGCTTGAATCGATAGAGCTTGTCTCTAGCGCTAATTGTCTAGAAAGTGTTACGTATCAAGATATATCA
GCATTTCCCGAAACAATTGCGGTAGAGATTAATTTCCGATTAAGCATTCTTCGCTTTTTAGCGCGAAAGT
GCGAAACCATTGTGGCCAAATCAATTGAACCACATCGTGTAGAGCTACAGCAAAACTATAGTAGAAAAAT
ACCCAGTGCAATAACGATATATCGATGGTGGCTTGCTTTTCGAAAATCAGACTACAACCCCATTAGCTTA
GCACCTAATATCAAGGATAGAGGTAATAGAGAGACAAAAGTGTCAACAGTTGTTGATTCTATTATGGAAC
AGGCAGTTGAAAGAGTTATATCTGGACGAAAAGTCAATGTTAGCTCTGCATATAAACGTGTTCGACGAAA
AGTTCGTCAATACAATCTAACTCATGGAACGAAATACACGTATCCTAAGTACGAATCTGTAAGAAAGCGA
GTAAAAAAGAAAACCCCATTTGAGTTATTAGCCGCAGGGAAAGGGGAGAGAGTAGCTAAGAGAGAGTTTC
GCCGAATGGGAAAAAAGATCCTCACGTCTAGCGTGCTAGAGAGGGTTGAAATAGATCACACTGTCGTTGA
CCTTTTTGCAGTACACGAAGAGTATCGAATCCCATTGGGCCGACCTTGGCTTACTCAATTGGTTGATTGT
TACAGTAAAGCTGTAATCGGTTTTTATTTAGGTTTCGAGCCTCCTAGCTATGTGTCGGTTTCCCTTGCAC
TTAAGAATGCAATACAACGCAAAGATGACTTAATCTCCTCGTATGAATCGATCGAGAATGAATGGCTATG
TTATGGCATCCCAGACCTACTCGTAACTGATAATGGTAAAGAGTTTTTGTCGAAAGCATTTGATCAAGCA
TGTGAATCACTATTGATCAATGTGCATCAAAATAAAGTTGAGACGCCCGACAACAAACCTCATGTTGAAC
GTAACTACGGGACTATTAATACTTCTCTGTTAGACGATTTACCTGGGAAATCCTTCAGCCAGTACCTTCA
AAGAGAAGGGTACGACTCTGTGGGAGAAGCTACCCTTACACTCAATGAGATTAGAGAAATTTACTTAATT
TGGTTGGTGGATATTTATCATAAAAAACCCAATCAGAGAGGCACTAATTGTCCTAATGTTGCGTGGAAAA
AGGGTTGTCAAGAATGGGAACCAGAGGAGTTCTCTGGTTCTAAAGACGAATTAGACTTTAAATTTGCTAT
TGTTGATTACAAACAACTTACTAAAGTAGGGATAACTGTCTACAAAGAACTGAGTTATAGCAATGACCGT
TTAGCTGAATATAGAGGGAAGAAAGGAAACCATAAAGTTCAGTTCAAGTATAACCCTGAGTGTATGGCAG
TTATTTGGGTGTTGGATGAGGATATGAATGAGTACTTTACAGTTAATGCGATTGACTACGAATATGCAAG
TAGAGTATCACTTTGGCAACATAAATATAACATGAAATATCAAGCAGAACTAAATTCAGCAGAATATGAT
GAGGACAAGGAAATTGATGCAGAAATAAAAATTGAAGAAATCGCAGATCGTTCAATTGTTAAGACTAACA
AAATCAGAGCTCGGAGGCGTGGCGCTAGGCATCAAGAGAATAGCGCAAGGGCTAAGTCAATCAGTAATGC
GAACCCGGCCTCGATACAAAAACATGAAGATGAAATCGTTAGTGCAGATAATGACGATTGGGATATTGAT
TATGTCTGAGAAATCGTCAAATGAGTGAAACGCGTGAGGCTCGTATATCAAGAGCTAAAAGGGCATTTGT
ATCCACACCGAGCGTTAGGAAAATCTTGAGTTACATGGATAGATGTAGAGATCTATCAGACCTAGAGTCT
GAGCCTACATGCATGATGGTCTATGGTGCTTCGGGTGTAGGTAAAACGACCGTCATCAAGAAATACTTAA
ATCAAAACAGAAGAGAGTCCGAAGCCGGGGGCGATATAATACCGGTTTTGCATATTGAGTTGCCAGACAA
TGCGAAGCCAGTAGATGCAGCAAGGGAATTGCTGGTTGAAATGGGTGACCCGCTAGCACTTTATGAAACT
GACTTAGCTAGATTGACGAAAAGACTGACTGAATTAATCCCTGCGGTCGGCGTGAAGCTGATTATTATCG
ATGAGTTCCAACATTTGGTGGAAGAAAGGTCAAATCGGGTTCTTACCCAAGTAGGTAATTGGCTAAAAAT
GATACTTAACAAAACGAAATGTCCAATTGTTATATTTGGTATGCCATACTCAAAAGTTGTACTGCAAGCA
AACTCGCAACTTCACGGGCGATTTTCCATTCAGGTTGAACTGCGCCCCTTTAGCTACCAGGGAGGTAGAG
GTGTATTTAAAACTTTTTTGGAATACCTTGATAAAGCCCTACCTTTTGAAAAACAGGCTGGCTTAGCCAA
CGAAAGTTTGCAGAAAAAATTGTATGCATTCTCTCAGGGAAACATGCGTTCGTTGAGAAACCTTATTTAT
CAAGCATCTATCGAAGCAATTGATAATCAGCATGAGACGATAACCGAAGAAGATTTCGTTTTTGCATCGA
AGTTGACATCGGGCGATAAACCCAACTCATGGAAAAATCCTTTTGAGGAGGGTGTTGAGGTAACAGAAGA
TATGTTACGACCGCCACCAAAAGATATTGGTTGGGAGGACTATTTGAGACATTCAACCCCGAGAGTGAGT
AAACCAGGTAGAAATAAAAACTTTTTCGAATAACCTAGGCTGCTGCCACCGCTGAGCAATAACTAGCATA
ACCCCTTGGGGCCTCTAAACGGGTCTTGAGGGGTTTTTTGCTGAAACCTCAGGCATTTGAGAAGCACACG
GTCACACTGCTTCCGGTAGTCAATAAACCGGTAAACCAGCAATAGACATAAGCGGCTATTTAACGACCCT
GCCCTGAACCGACGACAAGCTGACGACCGGGTCTCCGCAAGTGGCACTTTTCGGGGAAATGTGCGCGGAA
CCCCTATTTGTTTATTTTTCTAAATACATTCAAATATGTATCCGCTCATGAATTAATTCTTAGAAAAACT
CATCGAGCATCAAATGAAACTGCAATTTATTCATATCAGGATTATCAATACCATATTTTTGAAAAAGCCG
TTTCTGTAATGAAGGAGAAAACTCACCGAGGCAGTTCCATAGGATGGCAAGATCCTGGTATCGGTCTGCG
ATTCCGACTCGTCCAACATCAATACAACCTATTAATTTCCCCTCGTCAAAAATAAGGTTATCAAGTGAGA
AATCACCATGAGTGACGACTGAATCCGGTGAGAATGGCAAAAGTTTATGCATTTCTTTCCAGACTTGTTC
AACAGGCCAGCCATTACGCTCGTCATCAAAATCACTCGCATCAACCAAACCGTTATTCATTCGTGATTGC
GCCTGAGCGAGACGAAATACGCGGTCGCTGTTAAAAGGACAATTACAAACAGGAATCGAATGCAACCGGC
GCAGGAACACTGCCAGCGCATCAACAATATTTTCACCTGAATCAGGATATTCTTCTAATACCTGGAATGC
TGTTTTCCCGGGGATCGCAGTGGTGAGTAACCATGCATCATCAGGAGTACGGATAAAATGCTTGATGGTC
GGAAGAGGCATAAATTCCGTCAGCCAGTTTAGTCTGACCATCTCATCTGTAACATCATTGGCAACGCTAC
CTTTGCCATGTTTCAGAAACAACTCTGGCGCATCGGGCTTCCCATACAATCGATAGATTGTCGCACCTGA
TTGCCCGACATTATCGCGAGCCCATTTATACCCATATAAATCAGCATCCATGTTGGAATTTAATCGCGGC
CTAGAGCAAGACGTTTCCCGTTGAATATGGCTCATACTCTTCCTTTTTCAATATTATTGAAGCATTTATC
AGGGTTATTGTCTCATGAGCGGATACATATTTGAATGTATTTAGAAAAATAAACAAATAGGCATGCTAGC
GCAGAAACGTCCTAGAAGATGCCAGGAGGATACTTAGCAGAGAGACAATAAGGCCGGAGCGAAGCCGTTT
TTCCATAGGCTCCGCCCCCCTGACGAACATCACGAAATCTGACGCTCAAATCAGTGGTGGCGAAACCCGA
CAGGACTATAAAGATACCAGGCGTTTCCCCCTGATGGCTCCCTCTTGCGCTCTCCTGTTCCCGTCCTGCG
GCGTCCGTGTTGTGGTGGAGGCTTTACCCAAATCACCACGTCCCGTTCCGTGTAGACAGTTCGCTCCAAG
CTGGGCTGTGTGCAAGAACCCCCCGTTCAGCCCGACTGCTGCGCCTTATCCGGTAACTATCATCTTGAGT
CCAACCCGGAAAGACACGACAAAACGCCACTGGCAGCAGCCATTGGTAACTGAGAATTAGTGGATTTAGA
TATCGAGAGTCTTGAAGTGGTGGCCTAACAGAGGCTACACTGAAAGGACAGTATTTGGTATCTGCGCTCC
ACTAAAGCCAGTTACCAGGTTAAGCAGTTCCCCAACTGACTTAACCTT
